Addgene plasmid #140030: XLone-BSD NFIL3 P2A eGFP NLS
Purpose: Tunable and temporal expression control of NFIL3 and nuclear eGFP
Depositing lab: Xiaoping Bao. Depositing organization: Purdue University.
Backbone
  Vector backbone: Addgene #96930
  Backbone size w/o insert (bp): 5607
  Total vector size (bp): 7841
  Modifications to backbone: eGFP switched to NFIL3-P2A-eGFP NLS
  Vector type: Mammalian Expression, Synthetic Biology
  Selectable markers: Blasticidin
Growth in bacteria
  Bacterial resistance: Ampicillin, 100 μg/mL
  Growth temperature: 37°C
  Growth strain: NEB Stable
  Copy number: High Copy
Gene/Insert
  Gene/Insert name: NFIL3 (alt name: E4BP4)
  Species: H. sapiens (human), Synthetic
  Insert size (bp): 1386
  Entrez Gene: NFIL3 (a.k.a. E4BP4, IL3BP1, NF-IL3A, NFIL3A)
  Promoter: TRE3G
  Tag / fusion protein: eGFP (C terminal on insert)
  Cloning method: Restriction Enzyme; 5′ cloning site KpnI (not destroyed); 3′ cloning site NheI or SpeI (not destroyed)
  Sequencing primers: 5′ M13 FWD; 3′ M13 RVS
Terms and licenses: Academic/Nonprofit Terms; Industry Terms: Not Available to Industry
How to cite: XLone-BSD NFIL3 P2A eGFP NLS was a gift from Xiaoping Bao (Addgene plasmid # 140030 ; http://n2t.net/addgene:140030 ; RRID:Addgene_140030)
