[The description below was written by a language model from this plasmid's Addgene catalogue record and pLannotate feature annotations shown in this document.]
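Description:
XLone-BSD NFIL3 P2A eGFP NLS is a mammalian expression plasmid of about 7.8 kb that places human NFIL3 (also called E4BP4), a transcriptional regulator, under doxycycline-inducible control. It was built from the XLone-BSD backbone by replacing the original eGFP cassette with NFIL3-P2A-eGFP-NLS, cloned by restriction enzymes. In bacteria it is maintained through a high-copy ColE1/pUC-type origin and selected with ampicillin via the β-lactamase gene. Several lac-region and pBR322-derived fragments in the feature table are remnants of the cloning backbone.

The plasmid is an all-in-one Tet-On design carrying two divergent expression units. In one, a TRE3GS promoter, a third-generation Tet-responsive promoter modified to remove binding sites for endogenous mammalian transcription factors, drives the 1,386 bp NFIL3 coding sequence followed by EGFP and an SV40 polyadenylation signal. According to the construct name, a P2A self-cleaving peptide lies between the two reading frames and a nuclear localisation signal is attached to eGFP, although neither element is annotated separately in the table. This arrangement should yield NFIL3 and a nuclear green reporter as separate proteins from one transcript, so fluorescence marks the induced cells.

On the opposite strand, an EF-1α core promoter constitutively drives a reverse tetracycline transactivator with VP16-derived activation repeats, followed by blasticidin S deaminase and a second SV40 poly(A) signal. The element linking the transactivator and the resistance gene is not annotated. Blasticidin therefore selects cells that carry the transactivator, which activates the TRE promoter when doxycycline is present. The stated purpose is tunable and temporally controlled expression of NFIL3 together with nuclear eGFP. The record does not state how the cassette is delivered or integrated.
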