Features (pLannotate 1.2.2; 20 found; start..end, strand, type, name):
      9..376     +  promoter       TRE3GS promoter: 3rd-generation Tet-responsive promoter that can be activated by binding of Tet-On® 3G, modified to eliminate binding sites for endogenous mammalian transcription factors
    389..1774    +  CDS            NFIL3: NFIL3_HUMAN - Also known as E4BP4, IL3BP1. Experimental evidence at protein level: Swiss-Prot protein existence level 1. Acts as a transcriptional regulator that recognizes and binds to the sequence 5'-[GA]TTA[CT]GTAA[CT]-3', a sequence present in many cellular and viral promoters. Represses transcription from promoters with activating transcription factor (ATF) sites. Represses promoter activity in osteoblasts (By similarity). Represses transcriptional activity of PER1 (By similarity). Represses transcriptional activity of PER2 via the B-site on the promoter (By similarity). Activates transcr
   1847..2563    +  CDS            EGFP: EGFP is a basic (constitutively fluorescent) green fluorescent protein published in 1996, derived from Aequorea victoria. It is reported to be a rapidly-maturing weak dimer with moderate acid sensitivity.
   2803..2937    -  polyA_signal   SV40 poly(A) signal: SV40 polyadenylation signal
   3254..3411    +  CDS            lacZα (fragment): LacZα fragment of β-galactosidase; lacZ fragment
   3417..3516    -  misc_feature   bom (fragment): basis of mobility region from pBR322
   3618..3653    -  CDS            rop (fragment): Rop protein, which maintains plasmids at low copy number; rop
   3748..3852    +  promoter       AmpR promoter: bla
   3853..4713    +  CDS            AmpR: β-lactamase; bla; confers resistance to ampicillin, carbenicillin, and related antibiotics
   4884..5472    +  rep_origin     ori: high-copy-number ColE1/pMB1/pBR322/pUC origin of replication
   5655..5747    +  CDS            lacI (fragment): lac repressor; lacI; The lac repressor binds to the lac operator to inhibit transcription in E. coli. This inhibition can be relieved by adding lactose or isopropyl-β-D-thiogalactopyranoside (IPTG).
   5760..5781    +  protein_bind   CAP binding site: CAP binding activates transcription in the presence of cAMP. E. coli catabolite activator protein
   5796..5826    +  promoter       lac promoter: promoter for the E. coli lac operon
   5834..5850    +  protein_bind   lac operator: The lac repressor binds to the lac operator to inhibit transcription in E. coli. This inhibition can be relieved by adding lactose or isopropyl-β-D-thiogalactopyranoside (IPTG). lac repressor encoded by lacI
   6138..6219    -  polyA_signal   SV40 poly(A) signal: SV40 polyadenylation signal
   6242..6325    -  CDS            large T antigen (fragment): large T antigen from SV40 (simian virus 40)
   6336..6734    -  CDS            BSD: blasticidin S deaminase; Aspergillus terreus BSD; confers resistance to blasticidin
   6807..6917    -  CDS            VP48: 3 tandem repeats of the minimal activation domain of herpes simplex virus VP16 (Cheng et al., 2013)
   6847..7544    -  CDS            rtTA3 (fragment): reverse tetracycline transactivator 3 activates expression from Tet-responsive promoters in the presence of doxycycline
   7597..7808    -  promoter       EF-1α core promoter: core promoter for human elongation factor EF-1α
>Addgene plasmid #140030 | XLone-BSD NFIL3 P2A eGFP NLS | addgene full sequence | sequence record 275866 | Addgene NGS Result
ATCACCTCGAGTTTACTCCCTATCAGTGATAGAGAACGTATGAAGAGTTTACTCCCTATCAGTGATAGAG
AACGTATGCAGACTTTACTCCCTATCAGTGATAGAGAACGTATAAGGAGTTTACTCCCTATCAGTGATAG
AGAACGTATGACCAGTTTACTCCCTATCAGTGATAGAGAACGTATCTACAGTTTACTCCCTATCAGTGAT
AGAGAACGTATATCCAGTTTACTCCCTATCAGTGATAGAGAACGTATAAGCTTTGCTTATGTAAACCAGG
GCGCCTATAAAAGAGTGCTGATTTTTTGAGTAAACTTCAATTCCACAACACTTTTGTCTTATACCAACTT
TCCGTACCACTTCCTACCCTCGTAAAGGTACCGCCACCATGCAGCTGAGAAAAATGCAGACCGTCAAAAA
GGAGCAGGCGTCTCTTGATGCCAGTAGCAATGTGGACAAGATGATGGTCCTTAATTCTGCTTTAACGGAA
GTGTCAGAAGACTCCACAACAGGTGAGGAGCTGCTTCTCAGTGAAGGAAGTGTGGGGAAGAACAAATCTT
CTGCATGTCGGAGGAAACGGGAATTCATTCCTGATGAAAAGAAAGATGCTATGTATTGGGAAAAAAGGCG
GAAAAATAATGAAGCTGCCAAAAGATCTCGTGAGAAGCGTCGACTGAATGACCTGGTTTTAGAGAACAAA
CTAATTGCACTGGGAGAAGAAAACGCCACTTTAAAAGCTGAGCTGCTTTCACTAAAATTAAAGTTTGGTT
TAATTAGCTCCACAGCATATGCTCAAGAGATTCAGAAACTCAGTAATTCTACAGCTGTGTACTTTCAAGA
TTACCAGACTTCCAAATCCAATGTGAGTTCATTTGTGGACGAGCACGAACCCTCGATGGTGTCAAGTAGT
TGTATTTCTGTCATTAAACACTCTCCACAAAGCTCGCTGTCCGATGTTTCAGAAGTGTCCTCAGTAGAAC
ACACGCAGGAGAGCTCTGTGCAGGGAAGCTGCAGAAGTCCTGAAAACAAGTTCCAGATTATCAAGCAAGA
GCCGATGGAATTAGAGAGCTACACAAGGGAGCCAAGAGATGACCGAGGCTCTTACACAGCGTCCATCTAT
CAAAACTATATGGGGAATTCTTTCTCTGGGTACTCACACTCTCCCCCACTACTGCAAGTCAACCGATCCT
CCAGCAACTCCCCGAGAACGTCGGAAACTGATGATGGTGTGGTAGGAAAGTCATCTGATGGAGAAGACGA
GCAACAGGTCCCCAAGGGCCCCATCCATTCTCCAGTTGAACTCAAGCATGTGCATGCAACTGTGGTTAAA
GTTCCAGAAGTGAATTCCTCTGCCTTGCCACACAAGCTCCGGATCAAAGCCAAAGCCATGCAGATCAAAG
TAGAAGCCTTTGATAATGAATTTGAGGCCACGCAAAAACTTTCCTCACCTATTGACATGACATCTAAAAG
ACATTTCGAACTCGAAAAGCATAGTGCCCCAAGTATGGTACATTCTTCTCTTACTCCTTTCTCAGTGCAA
GTGACTAACATTCAAGATTGGTCTCTCAAATCGGAGCACTGGCATCAAAAAGAACTGAGTGGCAAAACTC
AGAATAGTTTCAAAACTGGAGTTGTTGAAATGAAAGACAGTGGCTACAAAGTTTCTGACCCAGAGAACTT
GTATTTGAAGCAGGGGATAGCAAACTTATCTGCAGAGGTTGTCTCACTCAAGAGACTTATAGCCACACAA
CCAATCTCTGCTTCAGACTCTGGGGCTAGCGGCAGCGGCGCCACTAACTTCTCCCTGTTGAAACAAGCAG
GGGATGTCGAAGAGAATCCCGGGCCAATGGTGAGCAAGGGCGAGGAGCTGTTCACCGGGGTGGTGCCCAT
CCTGGTCGAGCTGGACGGCGACGTAAACGGCCACAAGTTCAGCGTGTCCGGCGAGGGCGAGGGCGATGCC
ACCTACGGCAAGCTGACCCTGAAGTTCATCTGCACCACCGGCAAGCTGCCCGTGCCCTGGCCCACCCTCG
TGACCACCCTGACCTACGGCGTGCAGTGCTTCAGCCGCTACCCCGACCACATGAAGCAGCACGACTTCTT
CAAGTCCGCCATGCCCGAAGGCTACGTCCAGGAGCGCACCATCTTCTTCAAGGACGACGGCAACTACAAG
ACCCGCGCCGAGGTGAAGTTCGAGGGCGACACCCTGGTGAACCGCATCGAGCTGAAGGGCATCGACTTCA
AGGAGGACGGCAACATCCTGGGGCACAAGCTGGAGTACAACTACAACAGCCACAACGTCTATATCATGGC
CGACAAGCAGAAGAACGGCATCAAGGTGAACTTCAAGATCCGCCACAACATCGAGGACGGCAGCGTGCAG
CTCGCCGACCACTACCAGCAGAACACCCCCATCGGCGACGGCCCCGTGCTGCTGCCCGACAACCACTACC
TGAGCACCCAGTCCGCCCTGAGCAAAGACCCCAACGAGAAGCGCGATCACATGGTCCTGCTGGAGTTCGT
GACCGCCGCCGGGATCACTCTCGGCATGGACGAGCTGTACAAGCCAAAGAAGAAGCGTAAGGTATAAGTA
CAAGTAAGAATTCCGATCATATTCAATAACCCACTAGTAGACCACCTCCCCTGCGAGCTAAGCTGGACAG
CCAATGACGGGTAAGAGAGTGACATTTTTCACTAACCTAAGACAGGAGGGCCGTCAGAGCTACTGCCTAA
TCCAAAGACGGGTAAAAGTGATAAAAATGTATCACTCCAACCTAAGACAGGCGCAGCTTCCGAGGGATTT
GAGATCCAGACATGATAAGATACATTGATGAGTTTGGACAAACCAAAACTAGAATGCAGTGAAAAAAATG
CCTTATTTGTGAAATTTGTGATGCTATTGCCTTATTTGTAACCATTATAAGCTGCAATAAACAAGTTTGA
TATCTATAACAAGAAAATATATATATAATAAGTTATCACGTAAGTAGAACATGAAATAACAATATAATTA
TCGTATGAGTTAAATCTTAAAAGTCACGTAAAAGATAATCATGCGTCATTTTGACTCACGCGGTCGTTAT
AGTTCAAAATCAGTGACACTTACCGCATTGACAAGCACGCCTCACGGGAGCTCCAAGCGGCGACTGAGAT
GTCCTAAATGCACAGCGACGGATTCGCGCTATTTAGAAAGAGAGAGCAATATTTCAAGAATGCATGCGTC
AATTTTACGCAGACTATCTTTCTAGGGTTAAGAATTCACTGGCCGTCGTTTTACAACGTCGTGACTGGGA
AAACCCTGGCGTTACCCAACTTAATCGCCTTGCAGCACATCCCCCTTTCGCCAGCTGGCGTAATAGCGAA
GAGGCCCGCACCGATCGCCCTTCCCAACAGTTGCGCAGCCTGAATGGCGAATGGCGCCTGATGCGGTATT
TTCTCCTTACGCATCTGTGCGGTATTTCACACCGCATATGGTGCACTCTCAGTACAATCTGCTCTGATGC
CGCATAGTTAAGCCAGCCCCGACACCCGCCAACACCCGCTGACGCGCCCTGACGGGCTTGTCTGCTCCCG
GCATCCGCTTACAGACAAGCTGTGACCGTCTCCGGGAGCTGCATGTGTCAGAGGTTTTCACCGTCATCAC
CGAAACGCGCGAGACGAAAGGGCCTCGTGATACGCCTATTTTTATAGGTTAATGTCATGATAATAATGGT
TTCTTAGACGTCAGGTGGCACTTTTCGGGGAAATGTGCGCGGAACCCCTATTTGTTTATTTTTCTAAATA
CATTCAAATATGTATCCGCTCATGAGACAATAACCCTGATAAATGCTTCAATAATATTGAAAAAGGAAGA
GTATGAGTATTCAACATTTCCGTGTCGCCCTTATTCCCTTTTTTGCGGCATTTTGCCTTCCTGTTTTTGC
TCACCCAGAAACGCTGGTGAAAGTAAAAGATGCTGAAGATCAGTTGGGTGCACGAGTGGGTTACATCGAA
CTGGATCTCAACAGCGGTAAGATCCTTGAGAGTTTTCGCCCCGAAGAACGTTTTCCAATGATGAGCACTT
TTAAAGTTCTGCTATGTGGCGCGGTATTATCCCGTATTGACGCCGGGCAAGAGCAACTCGGTCGCCGCAT
ACACTATTCTCAGAATGACTTGGTTGAGTACTCACCAGTCACAGAAAAGCATCTTACGGATGGCATGACA
GTAAGAGAATTATGCAGTGCTGCCATAACCATGAGTGATAACACTGCGGCCAACTTACTTCTGACAACGA
TCGGAGGACCGAAGGAGCTAACCGCTTTTTTGCACAACATGGGGGATCATGTAACTCGCCTTGATCGTTG
GGAACCGGAGCTGAATGAAGCCATACCAAACGACGAGCGTGACACCACGATGCCTGTAGCAATGGCAACA
ACGTTGCGCAAACTATTAACTGGCGAACTACTTACTCTAGCTTCCCGGCAACAATTAATAGACTGGATGG
AGGCGGATAAAGTTGCAGGACCACTTCTGCGCTCGGCCCTTCCGGCTGGCTGGTTTATTGCTGATAAATC
TGGAGCCGGTGAGCGTGGGTCTCGCGGTATCATTGCAGCACTGGGGCCAGATGGTAAGCCCTCCCGTATC
GTAGTTATCTACACGACGGGGAGTCAGGCAACTATGGATGAACGAAATAGACAGATCGCTGAGATAGGTG
CCTCACTGATTAAGCATTGGTAACTGTCAGACCAAGTTTACTCATATATACTTTAGATTGATTTAAAACT
TCATTTTTAATTTAAAAGGATCTAGGTGAAGATCCTTTTTGATAATCTCATGACCAAAATCCCTTAACGT
GAGTTTTCGTTCCACTGAGCGTCAGACCCCGTAGAAAAGATCAAAGGATCTTCTTGAGATCCTTTTTTTC
TGCGCGTAATCTGCTGCTTGCAAACAAAAAAACCACCGCTACCAGCGGTGGTTTGTTTGCCGGATCAAGA
GCTACCAACTCTTTTTCCGAAGGTAACTGGCTTCAGCAGAGCGCAGATACCAAATACTGTTCTTCTAGTG
TAGCCGTAGTTAGGCCACCACTTCAAGAACTCTGTAGCACCGCCTACATACCTCGCTCTGCTAATCCTGT
TACCAGTGGCTGCTGCCAGTGGCGATAAGTCGTGTCTTACCGGGTTGGACTCAAGACGATAGTTACCGGA
TAAGGCGCAGCGGTCGGGCTGAACGGGGGGTTCGTGCACACAGCCCAGCTTGGAGCGAACGACCTACACC
GAACTGAGATACCTACAGCGTGAGCTATGAGAAAGCGCCACGCTTCCCGAAGGGAGAAAGGCGGACAGGT
ATCCGGTAAGCGGCAGGGTCGGAACAGGAGAGCGCACGAGGGAGCTTCCAGGGGGAAACGCCTGGTATCT
TTATAGTCCTGTCGGGTTTCGCCACCTCTGACTTGAGCGTCGATTTTTGTGATGCTCGTCAGGGGGGCGG
AGCCTATGGAAAAACGCCAGCAACGCGGCCTTTTTACGGTTCCTGGCCTTTTGCTGGCCTTTTGCTCACA
TGTTCTTTCCTGCGTTATCCCCTGATTCTGTGGATAACCGTATTACCGCCTTTGAGTGAGCTGATACCGC
TCGCCGCAGCCGAACGACCGAGCGCAGCGAGTCAGTGAGCGAGGAAGCGGAAGAGCGCCCAATACGCAAA
CCGCCTCTCCCCGCGCGTTGGCCGATTCATTAATGCAGCTGGCACGACAGGTTTCCCGACTGGAAAGCGG
GCAGTGAGCGCAACGCAATTAATGTGAGTTAGCTCACTCATTAGGCACCCCAGGCTTTACACTTTATGCT
TCCGGCTCGTATGTTGTGTGGAATTGTGAGCGGATAACAATTTCACACAGGAAACAGCTATGACCATGAT
TACGCCAAGGTCGACTTAACCCTAGAAAGATAATCATATTGTGACGTACGTTAAAGATAATCATGCGTAA
AATTGACGCATGTGTTTTATCGGTCTGTATATCGAGGTTTATTTATTAATTTGAATAGATATTAAGTTTT
ATTATATTTACACTTACATACTAATAATAAATTCAACAAACAATTTATTTATGTTTATTTATTTATTAAA
AAAAAACAAAAACTCAAAATTTCTTCTATAAAGTAACAAAACTTTTAGCAGTGAAAAAAATGCTTTATTT
GTGAAATTTGTGATGCTATTGCTTTATTTGTAACCATTATAAGCTGCAATAAACAAGTTAACAACAACAA
TTGCATTCATTTTATGTTTCAGGTTCAGGGGGAGGTGTGGGAGGTTTTTTAAAGCAAGTAAAACCTCTAC
AAATGTGGTATGGCTGATTATGATCCTCTGGAGATTTAGCCCTCCCACACATAACCAGAGGGCAGCAATT
CACGAATCCCAACTGCCGTCGGCTGTCCATCACTGTCCTTCACTATGGCTTTGATCCCAGGATGCAGATC
GAGAAGCACCTGTCGGCACCGTCCGCAGGGGCTCAAGATGCCCCTGTTCTCATTTCCGATCGCGACGATA
CAAGTCAGGTTGCCAGCTGCCGCAGCAGCAGCAGTGCCCAGCACCACGAGTTCTGCACAAGGTCCCCCAG
TAAAATGATATACATTGACACCAGTGAAGATGCGGCCGTCGCTAGAGAGAGCTGCGCTGGCGACGCTGTA
GTCTTCAGAGATGGGGATGCTGTTGATTGTAGCCGTTGCTCTTTCAATGAGGGTGGATTCTTCTTGAGAC
AAAGGCTTGGCCATGGGGCCGGGGTTCTCCTCCACGTCGCCGGCCTGCTTCAGCAGGCTGAAGTTGGTGG
CGCCGCTGCCCCCGGGGAGCATGTCAAGGTCAAAATCGTCAAGAGCGTCAGCAGGCAGCATATCAAGGTC
AAAGTCGTCAAGGGCATCGGCTGGGAGCATGTCTAAGTCAAAATCGTCAAGGGCGTCGGTCGGCCCGCCG
CTTTCGCACTTTAGCTGTTTCTCCAGGCCACATATGATTAGTTCCAGGCCGAAAAGGAAGGCAGGTTCGG
CTCCCTGCCGGTCGAACAGCTCAATTGCTTGTTTCAGAAGTGGGGGCATAGAATCGGTGGTAGGTGTCTC
TCTTTCCTCTTTTGCTACTTGATGCTCCTGTTCCTCCAATACGCAGCCCAGTGTAAAGTGGCCCACGGCG
GACAGAGCGTACAGTGCGTTCTCCAGGGAGAAGCCTTGCTGACACAGGAACGCGAGCTGATTTTCCAGGG
TTTCGTACTGTTTCTCTGTTGGGCGGGTGCCGAGATGCACTTTAGCCCCGTCGCGATGTGAGAGGAGAGC
ACAGCGGTATGACTTGGCGTTGTTCCGCAGAAAGTCTTGCCATGACTCGCCTTCCAGGGGGCAGGAGTGG
GTATGATGCCTGTCCAGCATCTCGATTGGCAGGGCATCGAGCAGGGCCCGCTTGTTCTTCACGTGCCAGT
ACAGGGTAGGCTGCTCAACTCCCAGCTTTTGAGCGAGTTTCCTTGTCGTCAGGCCTTCGATACCGACTCC
ATTGAGTAATTCCAGAGCAGAGTTTATGACTTTGCTCTTGTCCAGTCTAGACATCTTATCGTCATCGTCT
TTGTAATCCATGGTGGCGGATCCCGCGTCACGACACCTGTGTTCTGGCGGCAAACCCGTTGCGAAAAAGA
ACGTTCACGGCGACTACTGCACTTATATACGGTTCTCCCCCACCCTCGGGAAAAAGGCGGAGCCAGTACA
CGACATCACTTTCCCAGTTTACCCCGCGCCACCTTCTCTAGGCACCGGTTCAATTGCCGACCCCTCCCCC
CAACTTCTCGGGGACTGTGGGCGATGTGCGCTCTGCCCACTGACGGGCACCGGAGCCACTCGAGTGGAAT
T
